Addgene plasmid #235648: pOPINK-CAPN15 ZF4 (337-369)
Purpose: Bacterial expression of human CAPN15 ZF4 (337-369)
Depositing lab: David Komander. Depositing organization: Walter and Eliza Hall Institute of Medical Research. Publication: Secondary interactions in ubiquitin-binding domains achieve linkage or substrate specificity. Michel MA, Scutts S, Komander D. Cell Rep. 2024 Aug 27;43(8):114545. doi: 10.1016/j.celrep.2024.114545. Epub 2024 Jul 23. PubMed 39052481.
Backbone
  Vector backbone: pOPIN-K
  Vector type: Bacterial Expression
Growth in bacteria
  Bacterial resistance: Kanamycin, 50 μg/mL
  Growth temperature: 37°C
  Growth strain: DH5alpha
  Copy number: Low Copy
Gene/Insert
  Gene/Insert name: CAPN15 ZF4
  Species: H. sapiens (human)
  Mutation: aa 337-369 only
  Entrez Gene: CAPN15 (a.k.a. SOLH)
  Promoter: T7
  Tag / fusion protein: 6xHis-GST-3c (N terminal on backbone)
  Cloning method: Other
Terms and licenses: Academic/Nonprofit Terms; Industry Terms: Not Available to Industry
How to cite: pOPINK-CAPN15 ZF4 (337-369) was a gift from David Komander (Addgene plasmid # 235648 ; http://n2t.net/addgene:235648 ; RRID:Addgene_235648)
