[The description below was written by a language model from this plasmid's Addgene catalogue record and pLannotate feature annotations shown in this document.]
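Description:
pOPINK-CAPN15 ZF4 (337-369) is a bacterial expression plasmid built on the pOPIN-K backbone for producing a small fragment of human CAPN15 (also known as SOLH) in E. coli. The insert is limited to residues 337–369, corresponding to the fourth zinc finger (ZF4) of the protein. It is fused on its N-terminal side to a backbone-encoded 6xHis tag, Schistosoma japonicum glutathione S-transferase and a 3C protease recognition site, so the fusion can be captured by nickel or glutathione affinity and the tag then cleaved away to release the isolated domain. GST also helps with the solubility and handling of such a short peptide.

Expression is driven by a T7 promoter with an adjacent lac operator and the T7 gene 10 ribosome binding site, and ends at a T7 terminator. A lacI gene with its own promoter supplies repressor, so transcription is IPTG-inducible in hosts that provide T7 RNA polymerase. The annotation also picks up short His-tag and T7 gene 10-derived tag fragments between the insert and the terminator. These appear to be vector remnants, and the record does not indicate that they are part of the expressed protein.

The plasmid replicates from a pBR322-type ColE1 origin accompanied by rop and bom, consistent with its low-copy listing, and is selected with kanamycin through the aph(3')-Ia gene. An f1 origin and residual tetracycline-resistance fragments are also present. The associated study concerns how ubiquitin-binding domains achieve linkage or substrate specificity, which suggests the purified zinc finger is intended for biochemical or structural ubiquitin-binding work.
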