Features (pLannotate 1.2.2; 21 found; start..end, strand, type, name):
     39..467     -  rep_origin     f1 ori (sequence partly withheld): f1 bacteriophage origin of replication; arrow indicates direction of (+) strand synthesis
    504..551     -  terminator     T7 terminator: transcription terminator for bacteriophage T7 RNA polymerase
    559..608     -  CDS            SET1 (fragment): solubility-enhancement tag derived from T7 phage gene 10B
    618..635     -  CDS            9xHis (fragment): 9xHis affinity tag
    641..760     -  CDS            CAPN15 (fragment): CAN15_HUMAN - Also known as SOLH. Experimental evidence at protein level: Swiss-Prot protein existence level 1. From Homo sapiens (Human).
    800..1453    -  CDS            GST26_SCHJA: Experimental evidence at protein level: Swiss-Prot protein existence level 1. GST isoenzymes appear to play a central role in the parasite detoxification system. Other functions are also suspected including a role in increasing the solubility of haematin in the parasite gut. From Schistosoma japonicum (Blood fluke).
   1454..1471    -  CDS            7xHis (fragment): 6xHis affinity tag
   1484..1506    -  RBS            RBS: efficient ribosome binding site from bacteriophage T7 gene 10 (Olins and Rangwala, 1989)
   1521..1545    -  protein_bind   lac operator: The lac repressor binds to the lac operator to inhibit transcription in E. coli. This inhibition can be relieved by adding lactose or isopropyl-β-D-thiogalactopyranoside (IPTG). lac repressor encoded by lacI
   1546..1564    -  promoter       T7 promoter: promoter for bacteriophage T7 RNA polymerase
   1586..1865    +  CDS            TcR (fragment): tetracycline efflux protein; tet; confers resistance to tetracycline
   1873..1950    +  promoter       lacI promoter: lacI
   1951..3033    +  CDS            lacI: lac repressor; lacI; The lac repressor binds to the lac operator to inhibit transcription in E. coli. This inhibition can be relieved by adding lactose or isopropyl-β-D-thiogalactopyranoside (IPTG).
   3046..3067    +  protein_bind   CAP binding site: CAP binding activates transcription in the presence of cAMP. E. coli catabolite activator protein
   3082..3373    +  CDS            TcR (fragment): tetracycline efflux protein; tet; confers resistance to tetracycline
   3445..3825    -  CDS            YPB1_ECOLX: Protein predicted: Swiss-Prot protein existence level 4. From Escherichia coli.
   3842..4033    +  CDS            rop: Rop protein, which maintains plasmids at low copy number; rop
   4135..4274    +  misc_feature   bom: basis of mobility region from pBR322
   4460..5048    -  rep_origin     ori: high-copy-number ColE1/pMB1/pBR322/pUC origin of replication
   5170..5985    +  CDS            KanR: aminoglycoside phosphotransferase; aph(3')-Ia; confers resistance to kanamycin in bacteria or G418 (Geneticin®) in eukaryotes
   5994..6051    -  promoter       AmpR promoter (fragment): bla
>Addgene plasmid #235648 | pOPINK-CAPN15 ZF4 (337-369) | addgene full sequence | sequence record 472924 | Addgene NGS Result
AAGTGCCACCTAAATTGTAAGCGTTAATATTTTGTTAAAATTCGCGTTAAATTTTTGTTAAATCAGCTCA
TTTTTTAACCAATAGGCCGAAATCGGCAAAATCCCTTATAAATCAAAAGAATAGACCGAGATAGGGT
[37 nt withheld, positions 138-174]
AAAGAACGTGGACTCCAACGTCAAAGG
[49 nt withheld, positions 202-250]
T
[91 nt withheld, positions 252-342]
G
[124 nt withheld, positions 344-467]
CCCATTCGCCAATCCGGATATAGTTCCTCCTTTCAGCAAAAAACCCCTCAAGACCCGTTTAGAGGCCCCA
AGGGGTTATGCTAGTTATTGCTCAGCGGTGGCAGCAGCCAACTCAGCTTCCTTTCGGGCTTTGTTAGCAG
CCGGATCTCAGTGGTGGTGGTGGTGGTGTTTAAATGGTCTAGAAAGCTTTAGTGCAGTTTGGAGCAGCCG
CAGGCCGAGCACCTGGGGGCCACTGTGGGGTTTCTGAGCGTGCACTTGGCACATGACCAGGTGGTGAAGT
CGGGGCTGGACGGGCCCTGAAACAGAACTTCCAGACCGCTGCTCAGATCCGATTTTGGAGGATGGTCGCC
ACCACCAAACGTGGCTTGCCAGCCCTGCAAAGGCCATGCTATATACTTGCTGGATTTCAAGTACTTATCA
ATTTGTGGGATAGCTTCAATACGTTTTTTAAAACAAACTAATTTTGGGAACGCATCCAGGCACATTGGGT
CCATGTATAAAACAACATCAAGAGCGTCATACAACATGAAGTCAGGATGGGTTACATGATCACCATTTAA
ATATGTTTTATGACATAAACGATCTTCGAACATTTTCAGCATTTCAGGTAGCTTGCTAAGAAAATCAACT
TTGAGAGTTTCAAAGTCTTTACTATATGCAATTCTCGAAACACCGTATCTAATATCCAAAACCGCTCCTT
CAAGCATTGAAATCTCTGCACGCTCTTTTGGACAACCACCCAACATGTTGTGCTTGTCAGCTATATAACG
TATGATGGCCATAGACTGTGTTAATTTAACATCACCATCAATATAATAAGGAAGATTGGGAAACTCCAAA
CCCAATTCAAACTTTTTGTTTCGCCATTTATCACCTTCATCGCGCTCATACAAATGCTCTTCATATTTTT
CTTCAAGATATTCCAAAAGAAGTCGAGTGGGTTGCACAAGGCCCTTAATTTTCCAATAACCTAGTATAGG
GGACATGTGATGGTGATGGTGATGTGCCATGGTATATCTCCTTCTTAAAGTTAAACAAAATTATTTCTAG
AGGGGAATTGTTATCCGCTCACAATTCCCCTATAGTGAGTCGTATTAATTTCGCGGGATCGAGATCTCGA
TCCTCTACGCCGGACGCATCGTGGCCGGCATCACCGGCGCCACAGGTGCGGTTGCTGGCGCCTATATCGC
CGACATCACCGATGGGGAAGATCGGGCTCGCCACTTCGGGCTCATGAGCGCTTGTTTCGGCGTGGGTATG
GTGGCAGGCCCCGTGGCCGGGGGACTGTTGGGCGCCATCTCCTTGCATGCACCATTCCTTGCGGCGGCGG
TGCTCAACGGCCTCAACCTACTACTGGGCTGCTTCCTAATGCAGGAGTCGCATAAGGGAGAGCGTCGAGA
TCCCGGACACCATCGAATGGCGCAAAACCTTTCGCGGTATGGCATGATAGCGCCCGGAAGAGAGTCAATT
CAGGGTGGTGAATGTGAAACCAGTAACGTTATACGATGTCGCAGAGTATGCCGGTGTCTCTTATCAGACC
GTTTCCCGCGTGGTGAACCAGGCCAGCCACGTTTCTGCGAAAACGCGGGAAAAAGTGGAAGCGGCGATGG
CGGAGCTGAATTACATTCCCAACCGCGTGGCACAACAACTGGCGGGCAAACAGTCGTTGCTGATTGGCGT
TGCCACCTCCAGTCTGGCCCTGCACGCGCCGTCGCAAATTGTCGCGGCGATTAAATCTCGCGCCGATCAA
CTGGGTGCCAGCGTGGTGGTGTCGATGGTAGAACGAAGCGGCGTCGAAGCCTGTAAAGCGGCGGTGCACA
ATCTTCTCGCGCAACGCGTCAGTGGGCTGATCATTAACTATCCGCTGGATGACCAGGATGCCATTGCTGT
GGAAGCTGCCTGCACTAATGTTCCGGCGTTATTTCTTGATGTCTCTGACCAGACACCCATCAACAGTATT
ATTTTCTCCCATGAAGACGGTACGCGACTGGGCGTGGAGCATCTGGTCGCATTGGGTCACCAGCAAATCG
CGCTGTTAGCGGGCCCATTAAGTTCTGTCTCGGCGCGTCTGCGTCTGGCTGGCTGGCATAAATATCTCAC
TCGCAATCAAATTCAGCCGATAGCGGAACGGGAAGGCGACTGGAGTGCCATGTCCGGTTTTCAACAAACC
ATGCAAATGCTGAATGAGGGCATCGTTCCCACTGCGATGCTGGTTGCCAACGATCAGATGGCGCTGGGCG
CAATGCGCGCCATTACCGAGTCCGGGCTGCGCGTTGGTGCGGATATCTCGGTAGTGGGATACGACGATAC
CGAAGACAGCTCATGTTATATCCCGCCGTTAACCACCATCAAACAGGATTTTCGCCTGCTGGGGCAAACC
AGCGTGGACCGCTTGCTGCAACTCTCTCAGGGCCAGGCGGTGAAGGGCAATCAGCTGTTGCCCGTCTCAC
TGGTGAAAAGAAAAACCACCCTGGCGCCCAATACGCAAACCGCCTCTCCCCGCGCGTTGGCCGATTCATT
AATGCAGCTGGCACGACAGGTTTCCCGACTGGAAAGCGGGCAGTGAGCGCAACGCAATTAATGTAAGTTA
GCTCACTCATTAGGCACCGGGATCTCGACCGATGCCCTTGAGAGCCTTCAACCCAGTCAGCTCCTTCCGG
TGGGCGCGGGGCATGACTATCGTCGCCGCACTTATGACTGTCTTCTTTATCATGCAACTCGTAGGACAGG
TGCCGGCAGCGCTCTGGGTCATTTTCGGCGAGGACCGCTTTCGCTGGAGCGCGACGATGATCGGCCTGTC
GCTTGCGGTATTCGGAATCTTGCACGCCCTCGCTCAAGCCTTCGTCACTGGTCCCGCCACCAAACGTTTC
GGCGAGAAGCAGGCCATTATCGCCGGCATGGCGGCCCCACGGGTGCGCATGATCGTGCTCCTGTCGTTGA
GGACCCGGCTAGGCTGGCGGGGTTGCCTTACTGGTTAGCAGAATGAATCACCGATACGCGAGCGAACGTG
AAGCGACTGCTGCTGCAAAACGTCTGCGACCTGAGCAACAACATGAATGGTCTTCGGTTTCCGTGTTTCG
TAAAGTCTGGAAACGCGGAAGTCAGCGCCCTGCACCATTATGTTCCGGATCTGCATCGCAGGATGCTGCT
GGCTACCCTGTGGAACACCTACATCTGTATTAACGAAGCGCTGGCATTGACCCTGAGTGATTTTTCTCTG
GTCCCGCCGCATCCATACCGCCAGTTGTTTACCCTCACAACGTTCCAGTAACCGGGCATGTTCATCATCA
GTAACCCGTATCGTGAGCATCCTCTCTCGTTTCATCGGTATCATTACCCCCATGAACAGAAATCCCCCTT
ACACGGAGGCATCAGTGACCAAACAGGAAAAAACCGCCCTTAACATGGCCCGCTTTATCAGAAGCCAGAC
ATTAACGCTTCTGGAGAAACTCAACGAGCTGGACGCGGATGAACAGGCAGACATCTGTGAATCGCTTCAC
GACCACGCTGATGAGCTTTACCGCAGCTGCCTCGCGCGTTTCGGTGATGACGGTGAAAACCTCTGACACA
TGCAGCTCCCGGAGACGGTCACAGCTTGTCTGTAAGCGGATGCCGGGAGCAGACAAGCCCGTCAGGGCGC
GTCAGCGGGTGTTGGCGGGTGTCGGGGCGCAGCCATGACCCAGTCACGTAGCGATAGCGGAGTGTATACT
GGCTTAACTATGCGGCATCAGAGCAGATTGTACTGAGAGTGCACCATTGCGGTGTGAAATACCGCACAGA
TGCGTAAGGAGAAAATACCGCATCAGGCGCTCTTCCGCTTCCTCGCTCACTGACTCGCTGCGCTCGGTCG
TTCGGCTGCGGCGAGCGGTATCAGCTCACTCAAAGGCGGTAATACGGTTATCCACAGAATCAGGGGATAA
CGCAGGAAAGAACATGTGAGCAAAAGGCCAGCAAAAGGCCAGGAACCGTAAAAAGGCCGCGTTGCTGGCG
TTTTTCCATAGGCTCCGCCCCCCTGACGAGCATCACAAAAATCGACGCTCAAGTCAGAGGTGGCGAAACC
CGACAGGACTATAAAGATACCAGGCGTTTCCCCCTGGAAGCTCCCTCGTGCGCTCTCCTGTTCCGACCCT
GCCGCTTACCGGATACCTGTCCGCCTTTCTCCCTTCGGGAAGCGTGGCGCTTTCTCATAGCTCACGCTGT
AGGTATCTCAGTTCGGTGTAGGTCGTTCGCTCCAAGCTGGGCTGTGTGCACGAACCCCCCGTTCAGCCCG
ACCGCTGCGCCTTATCCGGTAACTATCGTCTTGAGTCCAACCCGGTAAGACACGACTTATCGCCACTGGC
AGCAGCCACTGGTAACAGGATTAGCAGAGCGAGGTATGTAGGCGGTGCTACAGAGTTCTTGAAGTGGTGG
CCTAACTACGGCTACACTAGAAGGACAGTATTTGGTATCTGCGCTCTGCTGAAGCCAGTTACCTTCGGAA
AAAGAGTTGGTAGCTCTTGATCCGGCAAACAAACCACCGCTGGTAGCGGTGGTTTTTTTGTTTGCAAGCA
GCAGATTACGCGCAGAAAAAAAGGATCTCAAGAAGATCCTTTGATCTTTTCTACGGGGTCTGACGCTCAG
TGGAACGAAAACTCACGTTAAGGGATTTTGGTCATGAACAATAAAACTGTCTGCTTACATAAACAGTAAT
ACAAGGGGTGTTATGAGCCATATTCAACGGGAAACGTCTTGCTCTAGGCCGCGATTAAATTCCAACATGG
ATGCTGATTTATATGGGTATAAATGGGCTCGCGATAATGTCGGGCAATCAGGTGCGACAATCTATCGATT
GTATGGGAAGCCCGATGCGCCAGAGTTGTTTCTGAAACATGGCAAAGGTAGCGTTGCCAATGATGTTACA
GATGAGATGGTCAGACTAAACTGGCTGACGGAATTTATGCCTCTTCCGACCATCAAGCATTTTATCCGTA
CTCCTGATGATGCATGGTTACTCACCACTGCGATCCCCGGGAAAACAGCATTCCAGGTATTAGAAGAATA
TCCTGATTCAGGTGAAAATATTGTTGATGCGCTGGCAGTGTTCCTGCGCCGGTTGCATTCGATTCCTGTT
TGTAATTGTCCTTTTAACAGCGATCGCGTATTTCGTCTCGCTCAGGCGCAATCACGAATGAATAACGGTT
TGGTTGATGCGAGTGATTTTGATGACGAGCGTAATGGCTGGCCTGTTGAACAAGTCTGGAAAGAAATGCA
TAAACTTTTGCCATTCTCACCGGATTCAGTCGTCACTCATGGTGATTTCTCACTTGATAACCTTATTTTT
GACGAGGGGAAATTAATAGGTTGTATTGATGTTGGACGAGTCGGAATCGCAGACCGATACCAGGATCTTG
CCATCCTATGGAACTGCCTCGGTGAGTTTTCTCCTTCATTACAGAAACGGCTTTTTCAAAAATATGGTAT
TGATAATCCTGATATGAATAAATTGCAGTTTCATTTGATGCTCGATGAGTTTTTCTAAGAATTAATTCAT
GAGCGGATACATATTTGAATGTATTTAGAAAAATAAACAAATAGGGGTTCCGCGCACATTTCCCCGAA
