>Addgene plasmid #235648 | pOPINK-CAPN15 ZF4 (337-369) | depositor partial sequence | sequence record 463600 | pOPINK-CAPN15 ZF4 (337-369) sequence 1663 bps
NGNNGCTCTTNGGGCTNGTAGCAGCCGGATCTCGTGGTGGTGGTGGTGGTGTTTAATGGTCTAGAAAGCT
TTAGTGCAGTTTGGAGCAGCCGCAGGCCGAGCACCTGGGGGCCACTGTGGGGTTTCTGAGCGTGCACTTG
GCACATGACCAGGTGGTGAAGTCGGGGCTGGACGGGCCCTGAAACAGAACTTCCAGACCGCTGCTCAGAT
CCGATTTTGGAGGATGGTCGCCACCACCAAACGTGGCTTGCCAGCCCTGCAAAGGCCATGCTATATACTT
GCTGGATTTCAAGTACTTATCAATTTGTGGGATAGCTTCAATACGTTTTTTAAAACAAACTAATTTTGGG
AACGCATCCAGGCACATTGGGTCCATGTATAAAACAACATCAAGAGCGTCATACAACATGAAGTCAGGAT
GGGTTACATGATCACCATTTAAATATGTTTTATGACATAAACGATCTTCGAACATTTTCAGCATTTCAGG
TAGCTTGCTAAGAAAATCAACTTTGAGAGTTTCAAAGTCTTTACTATATGCAATTCTCGAAACACCGTAT
CTAATATCCAAAACCGCTCCTTCAAGCATTGAAATCTCTGCACGCTCTTTTGGACAACCACCCAACATGT
TGTGCTTGTCAGCTATATAACGTATGATGGCCATAGACTGTGTTAATTTAACATCACCATCAATATAATA
AGGAAGATTGGGAAACTCCAAACCCAATTCAAACTTTTTGTTTCGCCATTTATCACCTTCATCGCGCTCA
TACAAATGCTCTTCATATTTTTCTTCAAGATATTCCAAAAGAAGTCGAGTGGGTTGCACAAGGCCCTTAA
TTTTCCAATAACCTAGTATAGGGGACATGTGATGGTGATGGTGATGTGCCATGGTATATCTCCTTCTTAA
AGTTAAACAAAATTATTTCTAGAGGGGAATTGTTATCCGCTCACAATTCCCCTATAGTGAGTCGTATTAA
TTTCGCGGGATCGAGATCTCGATCCTCTACGCCGGACGCATCGTGGCCGGCATCACCGGCGCCACAGGTG
CGGTTGCTGGCGCCTATATCGCCGACATCACCGATGGGGGAAGATCGGGCTCGCCACTTCGGGCTCATGA
ACGCTTGGTTCGGCGTGGGTATGGTGGCAGGCCCCGTGGCCGGGGGACTGTTGGGCGCCATCTCCTTGNN
TGNNCCATTCCTTNNNGGGNCGGTGCTCAANGGCCTCAACCTANNACTGGGNCTGNTTCCTAATGNAGGN
NNCCNNNAAAGGGAAANNNNNCAANNNCCCCGGAACCNANCCAANTGGNCNNAAANCCTTTNNNCGNNNN
NNGGCNTNNANACNNNCCCGGNAAAAAANNNNCCATTNNNGGGNNGNNNNNNNNGGGAANNNCCNNAANC
GTTNNNNNAAGNNCCCCAAAANNNNNNGNNNGNNNCTCNNNNNNNAANNNNGTTNNCCNNNGNNNNNGAN
NCAANGNNNNNNNNNNNNNNNNNNNNNANAANNNNNNNNNANAAANNNNNANNNNNNNAANGGNNNNANN
NNAAANNNNNNNCNNNNNNNNNNNNGNNAAAAANNNGGNNNNNNNANAANCTNNNNNNNNTAAGNNNNNN
NTCCCCCNNNNNTNNNNNNNNNNNNNNNNNNNCNNNNNAANNNGNNNNNNNNA
